>Addgene plasmid #176680 | pAaePUb::Cas9-2A-Neo | addgene full sequence | sequence record 348671 | Addgene NGS Result
GCGCCCAATACGCAAACCGCCTCTCCCCGCGCGTTGGCCGATTCATTAATGCAGGCAACTCGTGAAAGGT
AGGCGGATCAGCGGCCGCAGCATGCGCTAGCTATCTTTACATGTAGCTTGTGCATTGAATCCAATTATAA
TTTGCCTTGGCACCAGCTGAGCCAGACAAGAAAGAAAGCTTCCCAGAAGTATATCGATTTAGAAGGGTTG
ACGTCACTTGCTGACTGCACTAATACAGCAAATGATGCAATTAGAATGATTCAAGTGAAATTCCCAAATT
ACTGATTTTTCTCTGGATTTGGTTATCAGATTACATTCGAAGCTAAGATTAGCTACCGAAATTGTCGATC
AAATCAGGAAATCCTTTCTCTATCGAAAAAGGCATTCGCACATCTTCCTCTCTATGCCATATACACGAAG
GGTAGGTACATTGACGTCTTTGCCAGAAGTTGAACTGCATCGTTCAAGGTACAGAATGAACGACTAACAG
ACACAAGCACGTTTTGCTGTCCATTCAGACACAGGGATGGTACCCATATTCGATCGATATAGAGCCATCC
AACCGAACAGAGGTATATGTATGAATGTATTGCTGAAATTTTCTAGAAGTACAACCACCACTACGACAGT
GTCTATAAAACGCCCCTGCAAAGGCGAAACCAGCTCAATCGAATACGTTTCCTAGTGGAGTGAACATTAC
GCGGCCCAAGTAAGCAGTGCCAGTGCAAGTGAAGTGAAGTCTCTAGTGAAAAAGAGTGATCCAATTAGCC
AGAGGAGAAAATTTCAGAGTGAACAAAGCTTTATTCAAAGGACAATTACTATTAAATTGGTGAAAGTGCA
TTTCGGTGAAGGGAATCTTCTAGTGAAGGTAGGTAAATTAATTGATGAAATTATAGCTATGAGCGAAAAC
TAGTTTGGTGAATGATTCCTTTGTCTTTGAATGAGCAAACTATTTTCCAAGATGGCGACTATTGAGCTTT
GAGTGATTAGTGAAAATTTGCAACGCAGTTTCATCATCATTGATAAAACCCAATTGTGATTCACAGCGAT
AATCATATTTCGTTGAATCATCGCTACTAATTGAATTAAATTTCTAGAATAATAAGAATAACGTATTTGC
TCCGTCACATATCTAAAATAAATATTTTGATGGTAATTACCCATTAAGGTAATATTAACACATATCGAGA
AAAACCTTGAGGAAATCGTGAAAACTTGAAGATACGCAATTTCAAAACTACGTAGTTCAAAGTCGAAAAC
AAGTTAATTTTTCACTTAAAAGTAGGGCGTTGTTGTGACGTCATCACCTTCAAGTGTATATTTTTCACTT
GGCCTGCGACTGCAAACGCAGACAAAGCAAAACAAGTTTAAAACCTGTCGTGTCGTGCTCGAAGCCAAAG
GCAATGAATCAATATCAAATGAGAGTTTGCATTTCACAACCAATTACTCAAGCGTTTCCTCGTTTCTTTT
TCTGCTCAACAGAGATTTCAACGGATATCCAGAGACCCCGGATCGGGGTACGCCACCATGGATTACAAGG
ATCACGATGGCGACTACAAGGACCATGACATCGACTATAAGGACGACGACGATAAGATGGCCCCCAAGAA
GAAGCGCAAAGTGGGCATCCATGGCGTGCCAGCCGCCGATAAGAAGTACAGCATCGGCCTGGATATCGGC
ACCAACAGCGTGGGCTGGGCCGTGATCACCGATGAGTACAAGGTGCCCAGCAAGAAGTTCAAGGTGCTGG
GCAACACCGATCGCCACAGCATCAAGAAGAACCTGATCGGCGCCCTGCTGTTCGATAGCGGAGAAACCGC
CGAGGCCACCCGCCTGAAGCGCACCGCCCGCCGCCGCTATACCCGCCGCAAGAATCGCATCTGCTATCTG
CAAGAGATCTTCAGCAACGAGATGGCCAAGGTGGACGATAGCTTCTTCCACCGCCTGGAGGAGTCCTTCC
TGGTGGAGGAGGATAAGAAGCACGAGCGCCACCCCATCTTCGGCAACATCGTGGATGAGGTGGCCTACCA
CGAGAAGTACCCCACCATCTACCATCTGCGCAAGAAGCTGGTGGATAGCACCGATAAGGCCGATCTGCGC
CTGATCTACCTGGCCCTGGCCCACATGATCAAGTTCCGCGGCCACTTCCTGATCGAGGGCGATCTGAACC
CCGATAACTCCGATGTGGATAAGCTGTTCATCCAGCTGGTGCAGACCTACAACCAGCTGTTCGAGGAGAA
CCCCATCAACGCCAGCGGCGTGGACGCCAAGGCCATTCTGAGTGCCCGCCTGAGCAAGAGTCGCCGCCTG
GAGAATCTGATCGCCCAGCTGCCAGGCGAGAAGAAGAACGGCCTGTTCGGCAACCTGATTGCCCTGAGCC
TGGGCCTGACCCCCAACTTCAAGAGCAACTTCGATCTGGCCGAGGATGCCAAGCTGCAGCTGAGCAAGGA
TACCTACGATGATGATCTGGATAACCTGCTGGCCCAGATCGGCGATCAGTACGCCGACCTGTTTCTGGCC
GCCAAGAACCTGTCCGATGCCATCCTGCTGAGCGACATCCTGCGCGTGAACACCGAGATCACCAAGGCCC
CACTGAGCGCCTCGATGATCAAGCGCTACGATGAGCACCACCAGGATCTGACCCTGCTGAAGGCCCTCGT
GCGCCAGCAGCTGCCCGAGAAGTATAAGGAGATCTTCTTCGACCAGAGCAAGAACGGCTACGCCGGCTAC
ATCGATGGCGGAGCCAGCCAGGAGGAGTTCTACAAGTTCATCAAGCCCATCCTGGAGAAGATGGATGGCA
CCGAGGAGCTGCTCGTGAAGCTGAACCGCGAGGATCTGCTGCGCAAGCAGCGCACCTTCGATAACGGCAG
CATCCCCCACCAGATCCACCTGGGAGAGCTGCACGCCATTCTGCGCCGCCAGGAGGATTTTTACCCGTTC
CTGAAGGATAACCGCGAGAAGATTGAGAAGATCCTGACCTTCCGGATCCCCTACTACGTGGGACCACTGG
CCCGCGGCAATAGCCGCTTTGCCTGGATGACCCGCAAGAGCGAGGAAACCATCACCCCCTGGAACTTCGA
GGAGGTGGTGGATAAGGGCGCCAGCGCCCAGAGCTTCATCGAGCGCATGACCAACTTCGACAAGAATCTG
CCCAACGAGAAGGTGCTGCCCAAGCACAGCCTGCTGTACGAGTACTTCACCGTGTACAACGAGCTGACGA
AAGTGAAATACGTGACCGAGGGAATGCGCAAGCCCGCCTTCCTGAGCGGAGAGCAGAAGAAGGCCATCGT
GGACCTGCTGTTTAAGACCAACCGCAAAGTGACCGTGAAGCAGCTGAAGGAGGACTACTTCAAGAAGATC
GAGTGCTTCGACAGCGTGGAGATCTCGGGCGTGGAGGATCGCTTCAATGCCAGCCTGGGCACGTACCACG
ATCTGCTGAAGATTATCAAGGACAAGGACTTCCTGGACAACGAGGAGAATGAGGACATTCTGGAGGACAT
CGTGCTGACCCTGACCCTGTTTGAGGATCGCGAGATGATCGAGGAGCGCCTCAAGACCTACGCCCATCTG
TTTGATGACAAAGTGATGAAGCAGCTGAAGCGCCGCCGCTACACCGGATGGGGACGCCTGAGTCGCAAGC
TGATCAACGGCATCCGCGATAAGCAGAGCGGCAAGACGATCCTGGATTTCCTGAAGTCCGATGGCTTCGC
CAATCGCAACTTCATGCAGCTGATCCACGACGATTCGCTGACCTTCAAGGAGGATATTCAGAAGGCCCAG
GTGTCCGGCCAGGGCGATAGCCTGCATGAGCACATTGCCAACCTGGCCGGCAGCCCCGCCATTAAGAAGG
GCATTCTGCAGACCGTGAAGGTGGTGGACGAGCTCGTGAAAGTGATGGGCCGCCACAAGCCCGAGAATAT
CGTGATTGAGATGGCCCGCGAGAACCAGACCACCCAGAAGGGCCAGAAGAACAGCCGCGAGCGCATGAAG
CGCATCGAGGAGGGCATTAAGGAGCTGGGCAGCCAGATTCTGAAGGAGCACCCCGTGGAGAACACCCAGC
TGCAGAACGAGAAGCTGTACCTGTACTACCTGCAGAACGGCCGCGATATGTACGTGGACCAGGAGCTGGA
CATCAACCGCCTGTCCGACTACGATGTGGACCATATCGTGCCGCAGAGCTTTCTGAAGGATGACAGCATC
GATAACAAGGTGCTGACCCGCAGCGATAAGAACCGCGGCAAGTCCGATAACGTGCCCTCGGAGGAGGTCG
TGAAGAAGATGAAGAACTATTGGCGCCAGCTGCTGAACGCCAAGCTGATTACCCAGCGCAAGTTCGACAA
TCTGACCAAGGCCGAGCGCGGAGGCCTGAGCGAGCTGGATAAGGCCGGCTTCATCAAGCGCCAGCTGGTG
GAAACCCGCCAGATTACCAAGCACGTGGCCCAGATTCTGGATAGCCGCATGAACACGAAGTACGACGAGA
ATGATAAGCTGATTCGCGAAGTGAAAGTGATCACCCTGAAGTCCAAGCTGGTGTCCGATTTCCGCAAGGA
TTTCCAGTTCTATAAAGTGCGCGAGATCAACAACTACCACCACGCCCACGATGCCTACCTGAACGCCGTC
GTGGGAACCGCCCTGATTAAGAAGTATCCCAAGCTGGAGAGCGAGTTCGTGTACGGCGATTATAAGGTGT
ACGACGTGCGCAAGATGATCGCCAAGTCCGAGCAGGAGATCGGCAAGGCCACCGCCAAGTACTTTTTCTA
CAGCAACATCATGAATTTCTTCAAGACCGAGATTACCCTGGCCAACGGCGAGATCCGCAAGCGCCCACTG
ATCGAAACGAATGGCGAAACCGGCGAGATTGTGTGGGACAAGGGCCGCGATTTTGCCACCGTGCGCAAGG
TGCTGTCCATGCCCCAAGTGAACATTGTGAAAAAGACCGAGGTGCAGACGGGCGGCTTCAGCAAGGAGTC
CATTCTGCCGAAGCGCAACAGCGACAAGCTGATCGCCCGCAAGAAGGATTGGGACCCCAAGAAGTACGGC
GGCTTCGATAGCCCCACCGTGGCCTATAGTGTGCTGGTGGTGGCCAAGGTGGAGAAGGGCAAGTCCAAGA
AGCTGAAGTCCGTGAAGGAGCTGCTGGGCATCACCATCATGGAGCGCAGCAGCTTTGAGAAGAACCCAAT
CGATTTCCTGGAGGCCAAGGGCTACAAGGAAGTGAAGAAGGATCTGATCATCAAGCTGCCGAAGTACTCC
CTGTTCGAGCTGGAGAACGGACGCAAGCGCATGCTGGCCAGTGCCGGCGAGCTGCAGAAGGGAAACGAGC
TGGCCCTGCCCTCGAAATATGTGAACTTCCTGTACCTGGCCAGCCACTACGAGAAGCTGAAGGGCAGCCC
CGAGGATAACGAGCAGAAGCAGCTGTTTGTGGAGCAGCACAAGCACTACCTGGACGAGATCATTGAGCAG
ATCAGCGAGTTCAGCAAGCGCGTGATCCTGGCCGACGCCAATCTGGATAAGGTGCTGAGCGCCTACAACA
AGCACCGCGACAAGCCAATCCGCGAGCAGGCCGAGAACATCATCCACCTGTTCACCCTGACCAACCTGGG
AGCCCCAGCCGCCTTCAAGTACTTCGATACCACCATCGATCGCAAGCGCTATACCAGCACCAAGGAGGTG
CTGGACGCCACCCTGATCCACCAGAGCATCACCGGCCTGTACGAAACCCGCATCGATCTGTCGCAGCTGG
GAGGCGATAAGCGCCCAGCCGCCACCAAGAAGGCCGGACAGGCCAAAAAGAAGAAGCCTGAGGGCAGAGG
AAGTCTTCTAACATGCGGTGACGTGGAGGAGAATCCCGGCCCTGCTAGCATGGGATCGGCCATTGAACAA
GATGGATTGCACGCAGGTTCTCCGGCCGCTTGGGTGGAGAGGCTATTCGGCTATGACTGGGCACAACAGA
CAATCGGCTGCTCTGATGCCGCCGTGTTCCGGCTGTCAGCGCAGGGGCGCCCGGTTCTTTTTGTCAAGAC
CGACCTGTCCGGTGCCCTGAATGAACTGCAAGACGAGGCAGCGCGGCTATCGTGGCTGGCCACGACGGGC
GTTCCTTGCGCAGCTGTGCTCGACGTTGTCACTGAAGCGGGAAGGGACTGGCTGCTATTGGGCGAAGTGC
CGGGGCAGGATCTCCTGTCATCTCACCTTGCTCCTGCCGAGAAAGTATCCATCATGGCTGATGCAATGCG
GCGGCTGCATACGCTTGATCCGGCTACCTGCCCATTCGACCACCAAGCGAAACATCGCATCGAGCGAGCA
CGTACTCGGATGGAAGCCGGTCTTGTCGATCAGGATGATCTGGACGAAGAACATCAGGGGCTCGCGCCAG
CCGAACTGTTCGCCAGGCTCAAGGCGAGCATGCCCGACGGCGAGGATCTCGTCGTGACCCATGGCGATGC
CTGCTTGCCGAATATCATGGTGGAAAATGGCCGCTTTTCTGGATTCATCGACTGTGGCCGGCTGGGTGTG
GCGGACCGCTATCAGGACATAGCGTTGGCTACCCGTGATATTGCTGAAGAACTTGGCGGCGAATGGGCTG
ACCGCTTCCTCGTGCTTTACGGTATCGCCGCTCCCGATTCGCAGCGCATCGCCTTCTATCGCCTTCTTGA
CGAGTTCTTCTGACTCGAGGGATCCAGACATGATAAGATACATTGATGAGTTTGGACAAACCACAACTAG
AATGCAGTGAAAAAAATGCTTTATTTGTGAAATTTGTGATGCTATTGCTTTATTTGTAACCATTATAAGC
TGCAATAAACAAGTTAACAACAACAATTGCATTCATTTTATGTTTCAGGTTCAGGGGGAGGTGTGGGAGG
TTTTTTAAAGCAAGTAAAACCTCTACAAATGTGGTATGGCTGATTATGATCAGTCGAGCGTAATTCAAAC
AGGGTTCTGGCGTCGTTCTCGTACTGTTTTCCCCAGGCCAGTGCTTTAGCGTTATTGAAAAAGGAAGAGT
ATGAGTATTCAACATTTCCGTGTCGCCCTTATTCCCTTTTTTGCGGCATTTTGCCTTCCTGTTTTTGCTC
ACCCAGAAACGCTGGTGAAAGTAAAAGATGCTGAAGATCAGTTGGGTGCACGAGTGGGTTACATCGAACT
GGATCTCAACAGCGGTAAGATCCTTGAGAGTTTTCGCCCCGAAGAACGTTTTCCAATGATGAGCACTTTT
AAAGTTCTGCTATGTGGCGCGGTATTATCCCGTATTGACGCCGGGCAAGAGCAACTCGGTCGCCGCATAC
ACTATTCTCAGAATGACTTGGTTGAGTACTCACCAGTCACAGAAAAGCATCTTACGGATGGCATGACAGT
AAGAGAATTATGCAGTGCTGCCATAACCATGAGTGATAACACTGCGGCCAACTTACTTCTGACAACGATC
GGAGGACCGAAGGAGCTAACCGCTTTTTTGCACAACATGGGGGATCATGTAACTCGCCTTGATCGTTGGG
AACCGGAGCTGAATGAAGCCATACCAAACGACGAGCGTGACACCACGATGCCTGTAGCAATGGCAACAAC
GTTGCGCAAACTATTAACTGGCGAACTACTTACTCTAGCTTCCCGGCAACAATTAATAGACTGGATGGAG
GCGGATAAAGTTGCAGGACCACTTCTGCGCTCGGCCCTTCCGGCTGGCTGGTTTATTGCTGATAAATCTG
GAGCCGGTGAGCGTGGGTCTCGCGGTATCATTGCAGCACTGGGGCCAGATGGTAAGCCCTCCCGTATCGT
AGTTATCTACACGACGGGGAGTCAGGCAACTATGGATGAACGAAATAGACAGATCGCTGAGATAGGTGCC
TCACTGATTAAGCATTGGTAACTGTCAGACCAAGTTTACTCATATATACTTTAGATTGATTTAAAACTTC
ATTTTTAATTTAAAAGGATCTAGGTGAAGATCCTTTTTGATAATCTCATGACCAAAATCCCTTAACGTGA
GTTTTCGTTCCACTGAGCGTCAGACCCCGTAGAAAAGATCAAAGGATCTTCTTGAGATCCTTTTTTTCTG
CGCGTAATCTGCTGCTTGCAAACAAAAAAACCACCGCTACCAGCGGTGGTTTGTTTGCCGGATCAAGAGC
TACCAACTCTTTTTCCGAAGGTAACTGGCTTCAGCAGAGCGCAGATACCAAATACTGTTCTTCTAGTGTA
GCCGTAGTTAGGCCACCACTTCAAGAACTCTGTAGCACCGCCTACATACCTCGCTCTGCTAATCCTGTTA
CCAGTGGCTGCTGCCAGTGGCGATAAGTCGTGTCTTACCGGGTTGGACTCAAGACGATAGTTACCGGATA
AGGCGCAGCGGTCGGGCTGAACGGGGGGTTCGTGCACACAGCCCAGCTTGGAGCGAACGACCTACACCGA
ACTGAGATACCTACAGCGTGAGCTATGAGAAAGCGCCACGCTTCCCGAAGGGAGAAAGGCGGACAGGTAT
CCGGTAAGCGGCAGGGTCGGAACAGGAGAGCGCACGAGGGAGCTTCCAGGGGGAAACGCCTGGTATCTTT
ATAGTCCTGTCGGGTTTCGCCACCTCTGACTTGAGCGTCGATTTTTGTGATGCTCGTCAGGGGGGCGGAG
CCTATGGAAAAACGCCAGCAACGCGGCCTTTTTACGGTTCCTGGCCTTTTGCTGGCCTTTTGCTCACATG
TTCTTTCCTGCGTTATCCCCTGATTCTGTGGATAACCGTATTACCGCCTTTGAGTGAGCTGATACCGCTC
GCCGCAGCCGAACGACCGAGCGCAGCGAGTCAGTGAGCGAGGAAGCGGAAGA
Features (pLannotate 1.2.2; 9 found; start..end, strand, type, name):
      1..54      +  CDS            lacI (fragment): lac repressor; lacI; The lac repressor binds to the lac operator to inhibit transcription in E. coli. This inhibition can be relieved by adding lactose or isopropyl-β-D-thiogalactopyranoside (IPTG).
   1648..5748    +  CDS            cas9: CAS9_STRP1 - Also known as csn1 From Streptococcus pyogenes serotype M1.
   5860..6663    +  CDS            NeoR/KanR: aminoglycoside phosphotransferase from Tn5; aph(3')-II (or nptII); confers resistance to neomycin, kanamycin, and G418 (Geneticin®)
   6671..6805    -  polyA_signal   SV40 poly(A) signal: SV40 polyadenylation signal
   6828..6912    -  CDS            large T antigen (fragment): large T antigen from SV40 (simian virus 40)
   6922..6984    -  CDS            Exo (fragment): 5' to 3' double-stranded DNA exonuclease in the λ Red system; exo; creates 3' single-stranded DNA tails
   6983..7000    +  promoter       AmpR promoter (fragment): bla
   7001..7861    +  CDS            AmpR: β-lactamase; bla; confers resistance to ampicillin, carbenicillin, and related antibiotics
   8032..8620    +  rep_origin     ori: high-copy-number ColE1/pMB1/pBR322/pUC origin of replication
