[The description below was written by a language model from this plasmid's Addgene catalogue record and pLannotate feature annotations shown in this document.]
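Description:
pAaePUb::Cas9-2A-Neo is an insect-cell CRISPR expression plasmid built on a pUC19 backbone, designed to deliver Streptococcus pyogenes Cas9 to mosquito cells. In E. coli it is maintained at high copy through the ColE1/pUC-type origin and selected with ampicillin via the β-lactamase gene. Both elements are annotated in the 8.8 kb full-sequence record.

The payload is a single transcription unit driven by the Aedes aegypti polyubiquitin promoter (AAEL003888), a strong constitutive promoter. The automated feature table does not annotate it, but the roughly 1.6 kb unannotated region upstream of the Cas9 coding sequence is where it would be expected to lie. The Cas9 open reading frame is Drosophila codon optimized and is followed, after a short gap, by the Tn5 aminoglycoside phosphotransferase gene (NeoR). The construct name indicates that the two are joined by a 2A ribosome-skipping peptide, so one mRNA yields Cas9 and the resistance enzyme as separate proteins. This couples G418 resistance directly to Cas9 expression. The 2A element itself is not annotated, and the record does not list nuclear localization signals or epitope tags. An SV40 polyadenylation signal is annotated just downstream of the cassette, on the opposite strand. The small lacI, large T antigen and λ Exo fragments are probably cloning remnants or annotation artefacts, not functional parts.

No guide RNA cassette is recorded, so the plasmid supplies only the nuclease. According to the associated publication, it belongs to a toolkit for pooled CRISPR knockout screening in mosquito cells. G418 selection would allow recovery of cells stably expressing Cas9.
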