Addgene plasmid #176680: pAaePUb::Cas9-2A-Neo
Purpose: Expression of Drosophila codon optimized spCas9 under Ae. aegypti Polyubiquitin promoter (AAEL003888)
Depositing lab: Norbert Perrimon. Depositing organization: Harvard Medical School. Publication: Bioinformatic and cell-based tools for pooled CRISPR knockout screening in mosquitos. Viswanatha R, Mameli E, Rodiger J, Merckaert P, Feitosa-Suntheimer F, Colpitts TM, Mohr SE, Hu Y, Perrimon N. Nat Commun. 2021 Nov 24;12(1):6825. doi: 10.1038/s41467-021-27129-3. PubMed 34819517.
Backbone
  Vector backbone: pUC19
  Vector type: Insect Expression ; CRISPR
  Selectable markers: Neomycin (select with G418)
Growth in bacteria
  Bacterial resistance: Ampicillin, 100 μg/mL
  Growth temperature: 37°C
  Growth strain: DH5alpha
  Copy number: High Copy
Gene/Insert
  Gene/Insert name: spCas9; NeoR (aminoglycoside phosphotransferase from Tn5) (alt name: Drosophila codon optimized spCas9)
  Species: Ae. Aegypti, Streptococcus pyogenes
  Mutation: Drosophila codon optimized
  Promoter: Ae. aegypti poly-ubiquitin (AAEL003888)
  Cloning method: Restriction Enzyme; 5′ cloning site Unknown (unknown if destroyed); 3′ cloning site Unknown (unknown if destroyed)
Terms and licenses: Academic/Nonprofit Terms; Industry Terms: Not Available to Industry
Depositor comments: Please visit https://www.biorxiv.org/content/10.1101/2021.03.29.437496v2 for bioRxiv preprint.
How to cite: pAaePUb::Cas9-2A-Neo was a gift from Norbert Perrimon (Addgene plasmid # 176680 ; http://n2t.net/addgene:176680 ; RRID:Addgene_176680)
